>Addgene plasmid #115396 | AAEL017414 TK R | addgene full sequence | sequence record 221017 | Addgene NGS Result
GTGTGTCAGTTAGGGTGTGGAAAGTCCCCAGGCTCCCCAGCAGGCAGAAGTATGCAAAGCATGCATCTCA
ATTAGTCAGCAACCAGGTGTGGAAAGTCCCCAGGCTCCCCAGCAGGCAGAAGTATGCAAAGCATGCATCT
CAATTAGTCAGCAACCATAGTCCCGCCCCTAACTCCGCCCATCCCGCCCCTAACTCCGCCCAGTTCCGCC
CATTCTCCGCCCCATGGCTGACTAATTTTTTTTATTTATGCAGAGGCCGAGGCCGCCTCGGCCTCTGAGC
TATTCCAGAAGTAGTGAGGAGGCTTTTTTGGAGGCCTAGGCTTTTGCAAAAAGCTCCTCGATCGAGGGGC
TCGCATCTCTCCTTCACGCGCCCGCCGCCCTACCTGAGGCCGCCATCCACGCCGGTTGAGTCGCGTTCTG
CCGCCTCCCGCCTGTGGTGCCTCCTGAACTGCGTCCGCCGTCTAGGTAAGTTTAAAGCTCAGGTCGAGAC
CGGGCCTTTGTCCGGCGCTCCCTTGGAGCCTACCTAGACTCAGCCGGCTCTCCACGCTTTGCCTGACCCT
GCTTGCTCAACTCTACGTCTTTGTTTCGTTTTCTGTTCTGCGCCGTTACAGATCCAAGCTCTGAAAAACC
AGAAAGTTAACTGGTAAGTTTAGTCTTTTTGTCTTTTATTTCAGGTCCCGGATCCGGTGGTGGTGCAAAT
CAAAGAACTGCTCCTCAGTGGATGTTGCCTTTACTTCTAGGCCTGTACGGAAGTGTTACTTCTGCTCTAA
AAGCTGCGGAATTCCGGAATTTCCTCGAGATGAACTACAAGAAGAACCTGCTGCTCCTGTACGACCGCCC
CCGGGAACCCATCTTCATGGGCAAGGGCAAGTCGGTGTTCGACGTGCCGGATAACTATCTCACGGATCGT
TACCGCCCGATTGGACCGGAGATTCAGAACCGCTTCGGTGAACTGGCGGAGGAACGCATCCCGGTGAGGA
GCATTGCCTTGCCGGATCTGCGCATTCCGATGTCTTTGGGGCGGCAGGAGCAGTTTTCGCTGTTCATTCC
GCGGCACCGGAAGATTGCGGCACGGCTGATCGACATCTTTATGGGAATGCGCAACATCGAGGAACTCCAA
AGCTGTGCAGTGTTCGCTCGGGATCGCATCAACCCGTACCTGTTCAACTACGCCCTCTCGGTGGCACTGC
TGCACCGTAGGGACACCAAAAACCTCGACCTTCCGTCTGTAGTCGAGGTCTTCCCAGACAAGTATGTCGA
CTCGCGAGTTTTCGAACAGATCCGCGAAGAAGCCACGGTGGTCCCCGAGGGCATGCGTATGCCCATCGTC
ATCCCCAAGGACTTTACCGCTTCGGATCTGGACGAGGAGCACCGCCTGTGGTACTTCCGCGAGGACATCG
GAGTCAACCTGCACCACTGGCACTGGCATCTGGTGTATCCGTTTGAGGCTTCGAATCGTGCGATCGTCGA
TAAGGACCGCCGCGGTGAACTGTTCTACTACATGCATTCCCAGTTGATCGCGCGGTACAACTTCGAGCGA
TTCTGCAATCGCTTACAACGCGTCAAGCGGTTGAACAACCTTCGCGAGCCAATCGCTGAGGGATATTTCC
CCAAATTGGACTCTCTGGTGGCGTCCCGTACCTGGCCCGGTCGGGTGGACAACGCCGTAATCAAGGATCT
GAACCGCGAGCTGGACCAGATCAAGCAGGACGTGTCGGATCTGGAACGCTGGATCGACCGTATCTACGAA
GCCGTCCACCAGGGCTACGTGGTGGACGAATCCGGCAATCGCATCTTTCTGGACGAAGAGAAGGGAATCG
ACATCTTGGGTAACATCATCGAGTCGTCGATTTTGTCGCCCAATCGGCAGTTGTACGGAGACATGCACAA
CGTGGGTCACGTGTTCCTGTCGTACACTCACGATCCGGATCATCGACATCTGGAATCTTTTGGAGTGATG
GGTGACGTAGCTACGGCTATGCGTGATCCAGTGTTCTACCGTTGGCACTCGTTCATCGACGACATCTTCC
AGGAGCACAAGATTAAACTGCCGGCGTATACCAAGAGTCAGCTCACCTACGAAGGTATATCCGTAACGGG
TATCATCGTCCAATCGGAAGGAGCCCCGGTCAATACTCTGCACACATACTGGCAGCAGTCCGATGTGGAT
TTGTCGCGTGGAATGGATTTTGTCCCACGGGGTAACGTGTTTGCAAGATTCACCCATCTGCAGCACGCAC
CCTTCCAGTACGTCATCCAGATCGACAACACTTCCGATGCACAACGTATGGGCTTCGTGCGAATCTTCAT
GGCCCCGAAGAACGATGAACGTGGCCAACCGATGCTGTTCCGAGACCAGCGTCTATTCATGGTCGAGATG
GATAAGTTCCTGGTGGCACTTCGTCCCGGTGCCAATCGCATTCGACGCCGATCGAACGAGTCCACCGTAA
CCATTCCGTTCGAGCGGACCTTCCGTAACCTGGACGATAAGCGACCGGAAACGGGCACTCCCGAGGAGGA
AGCCTTTAACTTCTGTGGTTGCGGATGGCCCGCCCACATGTTGGTGCCCAAGGGTCTACCGGAGGGTTTC
CCGGCCGATCTGTTTGTGATGGTTTCCAACTACGAGGACGATCGGGTGGTTCAGGATCTGGTCGGAACTT
GCAACGACGCGGCTTCGTACTGTGGAGTGCGCGATAGGCTCTATCCGGACCGGAAGGCCATGGGTTTCCC
GTTCGATCGGCTGGCCCGGACCGGAGTCGATAGGCTGTCCAATTTTGTGACGCCCAACATGGCTATCCAG
TCGGTGAACGTCATCCATATCGATAAGACCGTGCCCAGGACTTAGGCGGCCGCTAGACTAGTCTAGAGAA
AAAACCTCCCACACCTCCCCCTGAACCTGAAACATAAAATGAATGCAATTGTTGTTGTTAACTTGTTTAT
TGCAGCTTATAATGGTTACAAATAAAGCAATAGCATCACAAATTTCACAAATAAAGCATTTTTTTCACTG
CATTCTAGTTGTGGTTTGTCCAAACTCATCAATGTATCTTATCATGTCTGGATCCCCGGGTACCGAGCTC
GAATTAATTCCTCTTCCGCTTCCTCGCTCACTGACTCGCTGCGCTCGGTCGTTCGGCTGCGGCGAGCGGT
ATCAGCTCACTCAAAGGCGGTAATACGGTTATCCACAGAATCAGGGGATAACGCAGGAAAGAACATGTGA
GCAAAAGGCCAGCAAAAGGCCAGGAACCGTAAAAAGGCCGCGTTGCTGGCGTTTTTCCATAGGCTCCGCC
CCCCTGACGAGCATCACAAAAATCGACGCTCAAGTCAGAGGTGGCGAAACCCGACAGGACTATAAAGATA
CCAGGCGTTTCCCCCTGGAAGCTCCCTCGTGCGCTCTCCTGTTCCGACCCTGCCGCTTACCGGATACCTG
TCCGCCTTTCTCCCTTCGGGAAGCGTGGCGCTTTCTCATAGCTCACGCTGTAGGTATCTCAGTTCGGTGT
AGGTCGTTCGCTCCAAGCTGGGCTGTGTGCACGAACCCCCCGTTCAGCCCGACCGCTGCGCCTTATCCGG
TAACTATCGTCTTGAGTCCAACCCGGTAAGACACGACTTATCGCCACTGGCAGCAGCCACTGGTAACAGG
ATTAGCAGAGCGAGGTATGTAGGCGGTGCTACAGAGTTCTTGAAGTGGTGGCCTAACTACGGCTACACTA
GAAGAACAGTATTTGGTATCTGCGCTCTGCTGAAGCCAGTTACCTTCGGAAAAAGAGTTGGTAGCTCTTG
ATCCGGCAAACAAACCACCGCTGGTAGCGGTGGTTTTTTTGTTTGCAAGCAGCAGATTACGCGCAGAAAA
AAAGGATCTCAAGAAGATCCTTTGATCTTTTCTACGGGGTCTGACGCTCAGTGGAACGAAAACTCACGTT
AAGGGATTTTGGTCATGAGATTATCAAAAAGGATCTTCACCTAGATCCTTTTAAATTAAAAATGAAGTTT
TAAATCAATCTAAAGTATATATGAGTAAACTTGGTCTGACAGTTACCAATGCTTAATCAGTGAGGCACCT
ATCTCAGCGATCTGTCTATTTCGTTCATCCATAGTTGCCTGACTCCCCGTCGTGTAGATAACTACGATAC
GGGAGGGCTTACCATCTGGCCCCAGTGCTGCAATGATACCGCGAGACCCACGCTCACCGGCTCCAGATTT
ATCAGCAATAAACCAGCCAGCCGGAAGGGCCGAGCGCAGAAGTGGTCCTGCAACTTTATCCGCCTCCATC
CAGTCTATTAATTGTTGCCGGGAAGCTAGAGTAAGTAGTTCGCCAGTTAATAGTTTGCGCAACGTTGTTG
CCATTGCTACAGGCATCGTGGTGTCACGCTCGTCGTTTGGTATGGCTTCATTCAGCTCCGGTTCCCAACG
ATCAAGGCGAGTTACATGATCCCCCATGTTGTGCAAAAAAGCGGTTAGCTCCTTCGGTCCTCCGATCGTT
GTCAGAAGTAAGTTGGCCGCAGTGTTATCACTCATGGTTATGGCAGCACTGCATAATTCTCTTACTGTCA
TGCCATCCGTAAGATGCTTTTCTGTGACTGGTGAGTACTCAACCAAGTCATTCTGAGAATAGTGTATGCG
GCGACCGAGTTGCTCTTGCCCGGCGTCAATACGGGATAATACCGCGCCACATAGCAGAACTTTAAAAGTG
CTCATCATTGGAAAACGTTCTTCGGGGCGAAAACTCTCAAGGATCTTACCGCTGTTGAGATCCAGTTCGA
TGTAACCCACTCGTGCACCCAACTGATCTTCAGCATCTTTTACTTTCACCAGCGTTTCTGGGTGAGCAAA
AACAGGAAGGCAAAATGCCGCAAAAAAGGGAATAAGGGCGACACGGAAATGTTGAATACTCATACTCTTC
CTTTTTCAATATTATTGAAGCATTTATCAGGGTTATTGTCTCATGAGCGGATACATATTTGAATGTATTT
AGAAAAATAAACAAATAGGGGTTCCGCGCACATTTCCCCGAAAAGTGCCACCTGCAAGCTTGGCTGTGGA
AT
Features (pLannotate 1.2.2; 8 found; start..end, strand, type, name):
      1..330     +  promoter       SV40 promoter: SV40 enhancer and early promoter
    346..614     +  LTR            5' LTR (truncated): truncated 5' long terminal repeat (LTR) from human T-cell leukemia virus (HTLV) type 1
    644..740     +  intron         SV40 intron: modified SV40 intron with splice donor and acceptor sites
    800..2839    +  CDS            PPO2: PPO2_DROME - Also known as proPo-A3, proPO45. Experimental evidence at protein level: Swiss-Prot protein existence level 1. This is a copper-containing oxidase that functions in the formation of pigments such as melanins and other polyphenolic compounds. Catalyzes the rate-limiting conversions of tyrosine to DOPA, DOPA to DOPA-quinone and possibly 5,6 dihydroxyindole to indole-5'6 quinonee (By similarity). From Drosophila melanogaster (Fruit fly).
   2930..3064    +  polyA_signal   SV40 poly(A) signal: SV40 polyadenylation signal
   3274..3862    -  rep_origin     ori: high-copy-number ColE1/pMB1/pBR322/pUC origin of replication
   4033..4893    -  CDS            AmpR: β-lactamase; bla; confers resistance to ampicillin, carbenicillin, and related antibiotics
   4894..4998    -  promoter       AmpR promoter: bla
