[The description below was written by a language model from this plasmid's Addgene catalogue record and pLannotate feature annotations shown in this document.]
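Description:
AAEL017414 TK R is a mammalian expression plasmid built on the pME18s backbone and, according to its stated purpose, is intended to express an Aedes aegypti receptor in mammalian cells. It is propagated in E. coli as a high-copy plasmid through a ColE1/pUC-type origin of replication, with selection by ampicillin resistance from a β-lactamase gene driven by its native bla promoter. No mammalian selection marker is annotated, so the 5,042 nt construct appears suited to transient transfection.

Expression is driven by the composite promoter arrangement characteristic of this backbone. An SV40 enhancer and early promoter is followed by a truncated HTLV-1 5' LTR segment and a modified SV40 intron with splice donor and acceptor sites. Together these boost transcription and promote efficient processing of the transcript. The coding sequence sits downstream and is terminated by an SV40 polyadenylation signal. No epitope tags or reporters are annotated.

The record is internally inconsistent about the insert. The plasmid name suggests a tachykinin-type (TK) receptor gene, AAEL017414, and the purpose field describes a receptor. However, the insert field lists Aedes aegypti phenoloxidase 2, and the sequence annotation agrees, identifying the roughly 2 kb open reading frame by homology to Drosophila prophenoloxidase PPO2, a copper-containing oxidase of the melanin pathway rather than a receptor. The cloning details also conflict: Gateway cloning is listed, while the depositor comment describes insertion of a neuropeptide coding sequence through NotI and XhoI sites. Users should verify the insert's identity before use. The associated work concerned small-molecule agonists of a mosquito neuropeptide Y receptor, which suggests the plasmid belonged to a panel of receptor constructs for heterologous cell-based assays.
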