Addgene plasmid #115396: AAEL017414 TK R
Purpose: Expresses Ae. aegypti receptor in mammalian cells
Depositing lab: Leslie Vosshall. Depositing organization: Rockefeller University. Publication: Small-Molecule Agonists of Ae. aegypti Neuropeptide Y Receptor Block Mosquito Biting. Duvall LB, Ramos-Espiritu L, Barsoum KE, Glickman JF, Vosshall LB. Cell. 2019 Feb 7;176(4):687-701.e5. doi: 10.1016/j.cell.2018.12.004. PubMed 30735632.
Backbone
  Vector backbone: pME18s
  Vector type: Mammalian Expression
Growth in bacteria
  Bacterial resistance: Ampicillin, 100 μg/mL
  Growth temperature: 37°C
  Growth strain: DH5alpha
  Copy number: High Copy
Gene/Insert
  Gene/Insert name: phenoloxidase 2
  Species: Aedes aegypti
  GenBank ID: XP_001648968.1
  Cloning method: Gateway Cloning
Terms and licenses: Academic/Nonprofit Terms; Industry Terms: Not Available to Industry
Depositor comments: The neuropeptide CDS was inserted into the pME18s plasmid using NotI and XhoI sites.
How to cite: AAEL017414 TK R was a gift from Leslie Vosshall (Addgene plasmid # 115396 ; http://n2t.net/addgene:115396 ; RRID:Addgene_115396)
