>Addgene plasmid #115396 | AAEL017414 TK R | depositor partial sequence | sequence record 217402 | neuropeptide CDS
ATGAACTACAAGAAGAACCTGCTGCTCCTGTACGACCGCCCCCGGGAACCCATCTTCATGGGCAAGGGCA
AGTCGGTGTTCGACGTGCCGGATAACTATCTCACGGATCGTTACCGCCCGATTGGACCGGAGATTCAGAA
CCGCTTCGGTGAACTGGCGGAGGAACGCATCCCGGTGAGGAGCATTGCCTTGCCGGATCTGCGCATTCCG
ATGTCTTTGGGGCGGCAGGAGCAGTTTTCGCTGTTCATTCCGCGGCACCGGAAGATTGCGGCACGGCTGA
TCGACATCTTTATGGGAATGCGCAACATCGAGGAACTCCAAAGCTGTGCAGTGTTCGCTCGGGATCGCAT
CAACCCGTACCTGTTCAACTACGCCCTCTCGGTGGCACTGCTGCACCGTAGGGACACCAAAAACCTCGAC
CTTCCGTCTGTAGTCGAGGTCTTCCCAGACAAGTATGTCGACTCGCGAGTTTTCGAACAGATCCGCGAAG
AAGCCACGGTGGTCCCCGAGGGCATGCGTATGCCCATCGTCATCCCCAAGGACTTTACCGCTTCGGATCT
GGACGAGGAGCACCGCCTGTGGTACTTCCGCGAGGACATCGGAGTCAACCTGCACCACTGGCACTGGCAT
CTGGTGTATCCGTTTGAGGCTTCGAATCGTGCGATCGTCGATAAGGACCGCCGCGGTGAACTGTTCTACT
ACATGCATTCCCAGTTGATCGCGCGGTACAACTTCGAGCGATTCTGCAATCGCTTACAACGCGTCAAGCG
GTTGAACAACCTTCGCGAGCCAATCGCTGAGGGATATTTCCCCAAATTGGACTCTCTGGTGGCGTCCCGT
ACCTGGCCCGGTCGGGTGGACAACGCCGTAATCAAGGATCTGAACCGCGAGCTGGACCAGATCAAGCAGG
ACGTGTCGGATCTGGAACGCTGGATCGACCGTATCTACGAAGCCGTCCACCAGGGCTACGTGGTGGACGA
ATCCGGCAATCGCATCTTTCTGGACGAAGAGAAGGGAATCGACATCTTGGGTAACATCATCGAGTCGTCG
ATTTTGTCGCCCAATCGGCAGTTGTACGGAGACATGCACAACGTGGGTCACGTGTTCCTGTCGTACACTC
ACGATCCGGATCATCGACATCTGGAATCTTTTGGAGTGATGGGTGACGTAGCTACGGCTATGCGTGATCC
AGTGTTCTACCGTTGGCACTCGTTCATCGACGACATCTTCCAGGAGCACAAGATTAAACTGCCGGCGTAT
ACCAAGAGTCAGCTCACCTACGAAGGTATATCCGTAACGGGTATCATCGTCCAATCGGAAGGAGCCCCGG
TCAATACTCTGCACACATACTGGCAGCAGTCCGATGTGGATTTGTCGCGTGGAATGGATTTTGTCCCACG
GGGTAACGTGTTTGCAAGATTCACCCATCTGCAGCACGCACCCTTCCAGTACGTCATCCAGATCGACAAC
ACTTCCGATGCACAACGTATGGGCTTCGTGCGAATCTTCATGGCCCCGAAGAACGATGAACGTGGCCAAC
CGATGCTGTTCCGAGACCAGCGTCTATTCATGGTCGAGATGGATAAGTTCCTGGTGGCACTTCGTCCCGG
TGCCAATCGCATTCGACGCCGATCGAACGAGTCCACCGTAACCATTCCGTTCGAGCGGACCTTCCGTAAC
CTGGACGATAAGCGACCGGAAACGGGCACTCCCGAGGAGGAAGCCTTTAACTTCTGTGGTTGCGGATGGC
CCGCCCACATGTTGGTGCCCAAGGGTCTACCGGAGGGTTTCCCGGCCGATCTGTTTGTGATGGTTTCCAA
CTACGAGGACGATCGGGTGGTTCAGGATCTGGTCGGAACTTGCAACGACGCGGCTTCGTACTGTGGAGTG
CGCGATAGGCTCTATCCGGACCGGAAGGCCATGGGTTTCCCGTTCGATCGGCTGGCCCGGACCGGAGTCG
ATAGGCTGTCCAATTTTGTGACGCCCAACATGGCTATCCAGTCGGTGAACGTCATCCATATCGATAAGAC
CGTGCCCAGGACTTAG
